>Addgene plasmid #178446 | pFUW-TetO-NMI | addgene full sequence | sequence record 352057 | Addgene NGS Result
TAGATCTCGAGTTTACCACTCCCTATCAGTGATAGAGAAAAGTGAAAGTCGAGTTTACCACTCCCTATCA
GTGATAGAGAAAAGTGAAAGTCGAGTTTACCACTCCCTATCAGTGATAGAGAAAAGTGAAAGTCGAGTTT
ACCACTCCCTATCAGTGATAGAGAAAAGTGAAAGTCGAGTTTACCACTCCCTATCAGTGATAGAGAAAAG
TGAAAGTCGAGTTTACCACTCCCTATCAGTGATAGAGAAAAGTGAAAGTCGAGTTTACCACTCCCTATCA
GTGATAGAGAAAAGTGAAAGTCGAGCTCGGTACCCGGGTCGAGGTAGGCGTGTACGGTGGGAGGCCTATA
TAAGCAGAGCTCGTTTAGTGAACCGTCAGATCGCCTGGAGACGCCATCCACGCTGTTTTGACCTCCATAG
AAGACACCGGGACCGATCCAGCCTCCGCGGCCCCGAATTCACCGGTTCTAGAATGGAAGCTGATAAAGAT
GACACACAACAAATTCTTAAGGAGCATTCGCCAGATGAATTTATAAAAGATGAACAAAATAAGGGACTAA
TTGATGAAATTACAAAGAAAAATATTCAGCTAAGGAAGGAGATCCAAAAGCTTGAAACGGAGTTACAAGA
GGCTACCAAAGAATTCCAGATTAAAGAGGATATTCCTGAAACAAAGATGAAATTCTTATCAGTTGAAACT
CCTGAGAATGACAGCCAGTTGTCAAATATCTCCTGTTCGTTTCAAGTGAGCTCGAAAGTTCCTTATGAGA
TACAAAAAGGACAAGCACTTATCACCTTTGAAAAAGAAGAAGTTGCTCAAAATGTGGTAAGCATGAGTAA
ACATCATGTACAGATAAAAGATGTAAATCTGGAGGTTACGGCCAAGCCAGTTCCATTAAATTCAGGAGTC
AGATTC
[276 nt withheld, positions 917-1192]
ATACACTTGAAAAAGTATCAGATATTTTCAGGAACATCTAAGAGGACAGTGCTTCTGACAGGAATGGAAG
GCATTCAAATGGATGAAGAAATTGTGGAGGATTTAATTAACATTCACTTTCAACGGGCAAAGAATGGAGG
TGGAGAAGTAGATGTGGTCAAGTGTTCTCTAGGTCAACCTCACATAGCATACTTTGAAGAATAGTTCGAA
GATATCAAGCTTATCGATAATCAACCTCTGGATTACAAAATTTGTGAAAGATTGACTGGTATTCTTAACT
ATGTTGCTCCTTTTACGCTATGTGGATACGCTGCTTTAATGCCTTTGTATCATGCTATTGCTTCCCGTAT
GGCTTTCATTTTCTCCTCCTTGTATAAATCCTGGTTGCTGTCTCTTTATGAGGAGTTGTGGCCCGTTGTC
AGGCAACGTGGCGTGGTGTGCACTGTGTTTGCTGACGCAACCCCCACTGGTTGGGGCATTGCCACCACCT
GTCAGCTCCTTTCCGGGACTTTCGCTTTCCCCCTCCCTATTGCCACGGCGGAACTCATCGCCGCCTGCCT
TGCCCGCTGCTGGACAGGGGCTCGGCTGTTGGGCACTGACAATTCCGTGGTGTTGTCGGGGAAATCATCG
TCCTTTCCTTGGCTGCTCGCCTGTGTTGCCACCTGGATTCTGCGCGGGACGTCCTTCTGCTACGTCCCTT
CGGCCCTCAATCCAGCGGACCTTCCTTCCCGCGGCCTGCTGCCGGCTCTGCGGCCTCTTCCGCGTCTTCG
CCTTCGCCCTCAGACGAGTCGGATCTCCCTTTGGGCCGCCTCCCCGCATCGATACCGTCGACCTCGAGAC
CTAGAAAAACATGGAGCAATCACAAGTAGCAATACAGCAGCTACCAATGCTGATTGTGCCTGGCTAGAAG
CACAAGAGGAGGAGGAGGTGGGTTTTCCAGTCACACCTCAGGTACCTTTAAGACCAATGACTTACAAGGC
AGCTGTAGATCTTAGCCACTTTTTAAAAGAAAAGGGGGGACTGGAAGGGCTAATTCACTCCCAACGAAGA
CAAGATATCCTTGATCTGTGGATCTACCACACACAAGGCTACTTCCCTGATTGGCAGAACTACACACCAG
GGCCAGGGATCAGATATCCACTGACCTTTGGATGGTGCTACAAGCTAGTACCAGTTGAGCAAGAGAAGGT
AGAAGAAGCCAATGAAGGAGAGAACACCCGCTTGTTACACCCTGTGAGCCTGCATGGGATGGATGACCCG
GAGAGAGAAGTATTAGAGTGGAGGTTTGACAGCCGCCTAGCATTTCATCACATGGCCCGAGAGCTGCATC
CGGACTGTACTGGGTCTCTCTGGTTAGACCAGATCTGAGCCTGGGAGCTCTCTGGCTAACTAGGGAACCC
ACTGCTTAAGCCTCAATAAAGCTTGCCTTGAGTGCTTCAAGTAGTGTGTGCCCGTCTGTTGTGTGACTCT
GGTAACTAGAGATCCCTCAGACCCTTTTAGTCAGTGTGGAAAATCTCTAGCAGGGCCCGTTTAAACCCGC
TGATCAGCCTCGACTGTGCCTTCTAGTTGCCAGCCATCTGTTGTTTGCCCCTCCCCCGTGCCTTCCTTGA
CCCTGGAAGGTGCCACTCCCACTGTCCTTTCCTAATAAAATGAGGAAATTGCATCGCATTGTCTGAGTAG
GTGTCATTCTATTCTGGGGGGTGGGGTGGGGCAGGACAGCAAGGGGGAGGATTGGGAAGACAATAGCAGG
CATGCTGGGGATGCGGTGGGCTCTATGGCTTCTGAGGCGGAAAGAACCAGCTGGGGCTCTAGGGGGTATC
CCC
[124 nt withheld, positions 3016-3139]
C
[91 nt withheld, positions 3141-3231]
A
[49 nt withheld, positions 3233-3281]
CCTTTGACGTTGGAGTCCACGTTCTTT
[37 nt withheld, positions 3309-3345]
ACCCTATCTCGGTCTATTCTTTTGATTTATAAGGGATTTTGCCGATTTCGGCCTATTGGTTAAAAAATGA
GCTGATTTAACAAAAATTTAACGCGAATTAATTCTGTGGAATGTGTGTCAGTTAGGGTGTGGAAAGTCCC
CAGGCTCCCCAGCAGGCAGAAGTATGCAAAGCATGCATCTCAATTAGTCAGCAACCAGGTGTGGAAAGTC
CCCAGGCTCCCCAGCAGGCAGAAGTATGCAAAGCATGCATCTCAATTAGTCAGCAACCATAGTCCCGCCC
CTAACTCCGCCCATCCCGCCCCTAACTCCGCCCAGTTCCGCCCATTCTCCGCCCCATGGCTGACTAATTT
TTTTTATTTATGCAGAGGCCGAGGCCGCCTCTGCCTCTGAGCTATTCCAGAAGTAGTGAGGAGGCTTTTT
TGGAGGCCTAGGCTTTTGCAAAAAGCTCCCGGGAGCTTGTATATCCATTTTCGGATCTGATCAGCACGTG
TTGACAATTAATCATCGGCATAGTATATCGGCATAGTATAATACGACAAGGTGAGGAACTAAACCATGGC
CAAGTTGACCAGTGCCGTTCCGGTGCTCACCGCGCGCGACGTCGCCGGAGCGGTCGAGTTCTGGACCGAC
CGGCTCGGGTTCTCCCGGGACTTCGTGGAGGACGACTTCGCCGGTGTGGTCCGGGACGACGTGACCCTGT
TCATCAGCGCGGTCCAGGACCAGGTGGTGCCGGACAACACCCTGGCCTGGGTGTGGGTGCGCGGCCTGGA
CGAGCTGTACGCCGAGTGGTCGGAGGTCGTGTCCACGAACTTCCGGGACGCCTCCGGGCCGGCCATGACC
GAGATCGGCGAGCAGCCGTGGGGGCGGGAGTTCGCCCTGCGCGACCCGGCCGGCAACTGCGTGCACTTCG
TGGCCGAGGAGCAGGACTGACACGTGCTACGAGATTTCGATTCCACCGCCGCCTTCTATGAAAGGTTGGG
CTTCGGAATCGTTTTCCGGGACGCCGGCTGGATGATCCTCCAGCGCGGGGATCTCATGCTGGAGTTCTTC
GCCCACCCCAACTTGTTTATTGCAGCTTATAATGGTTACAAATAAAGCAATAGCATCACAAATTTCACAA
ATAAAGCATTTTTTTCACTGCATTCTAGTTGTGGTTTGTCCAAACTCATCAATGTATCTTATCATGTCTG
TATACCGTCGACCTCTAGCTAGAGCTTGGCGTAATCATGGTCATAGCTGTTTCCTGTGTGAAATTGTTAT
CCGCTCACAATTCCACACAACATACGAGCCGGAAGCATAAAGTGTAAAGCCTGGGGTGCCTAATGAGTGA
GCTAACTCACATTAATTGCGTTGCGCTCACTGCCCGCTTTCCAGTCGGGAAACCTGTCGTGCCAGCTGCA
TTAATGAATCGGCCAACGCGCGGGGAGAGGCGGTTTGCGTATTGGGCGCTCTTCCGCTTCCTCGCTCACT
GACTCGCTGCGCTCGGTCGTTCGGCTGCGGCGAGCGGTATCAGCTCACTCAAAGGCGGTAATACGGTTAT
CCACAGAATCAGGGGATAACGCAGGAAAGAACATGTGAGCAAAAGGCCAGCAAAAGGCCAGGAACCGTAA
AAAGGCCGCGTTGCTGGCGTTTTTCCATAGGCTCCGCCCCCCTGACGAGCATCACAAAAATCGACGCTCA
AGTCAGAGGTGGCGAAACCCGACAGGACTATAAAGATACCAGGCGTTTCCCCCTGGAAGCTCCCTCGTGC
GCTCTCCTGTTCCGACCCTGCCGCTTACCGGATACCTGTCCGCCTTTCTCCCTTCGGGAAGCGTGGCGCT
TTCTCATAGCTCACGCTGTAGGTATCTCAGTTCGGTGTAGGTCGTTCGCTCCAAGCTGGGCTGTGTGCAC
GAACCCCCCGTTCAGCCCGACCGCTGCGCCTTATCCGGTAACTATCGTCTTGAGTCCAACCCGGTAAGAC
ACGACTTATCGCCACTGGCAGCAGCCACTGGTAACAGGATTAGCAGAGCGAGGTATGTAGGCGGTGCTAC
AGAGTTCTTGAAGTGGTGGCCTAACTACGGCTACACTAGAAGAACAGTATTTGGTATCTGCGCTCTGCTG
AAGCCAGTTACCTTCGGAAAAAGAGTTGGTAGCTCTTGATCCGGCAAACAAACCACCGCTGGTAGCGGTG
GTTTTTTTGTTTGCAAGCAGCAGATTACGCGCAGAAAAAAAGGATCTCAAGAAGATCCTTTGATCTTTTC
TACGGGGTCTGACGCTCAGTGGAACGAAAACTCACGTTAAGGGATTTTGGTCATGAGATTATCAAAAAGG
ATCTTCACCTAGATCCTTTTAAATTAAAAATGAAGTTTTAAATCAATCTAAAGTATATATGAGTAAACTT
GGTCTGACAGTTACCAATGCTTAATCAGTGAGGCACCTATCTCAGCGATCTGTCTATTTCGTTCATCCAT
AGTTGCCTGACTCCCCGTCGTGTAGATAACTACGATACGGGAGGGCTTACCATCTGGCCCCAGTGCTGCA
ATGATACCGCGAGACCCACGCTCACCGGCTCCAGATTTATCAGCAATAAACCAGCCAGCCGGAAGGGCCG
AGCGCAGAAGTGGTCCTGCAACTTTATCCGCCTCCATCCAGTCTATTAATTGTTGCCGGGAAGCTAGAGT
AAGTAGTTCGCCAGTTAATAGTTTGCGCAACGTTGTTGCCATTGCTACAGGCATCGTGGTGTCACGCTCG
TCGTTTGGTATGGCTTCATTCAGCTCCGGTTCCCAACGATCAAGGCGAGTTACATGATCCCCCATGTTGT
GCAAAAAAGCGGTTAGCTCCTTCGGTCCTCCGATCGTTGTCAGAAGTAAGTTGGCCGCAGTGTTATCACT
CATGGTTATGGCAGCACTGCATAATTCTCTTACTGTCATGCCATCCGTAAGATGCTTTTCTGTGACTGGT
GAGTACTCAACCAAGTCATTCTGAGAATAGTGTATGCGGCGACCGAGTTGCTCTTGCCCGGCGTCAATAC
GGGATAATACCGCGCCACATAGCAGAACTTTAAAAGTGCTCATCATTGGAAAACGTTCTTCGGGGCGAAA
ACTCTCAAGGATCTTACCGCTGTTGAGATCCAGTTCGATGTAACCCACTCGTGCACCCAACTGATCTTCA
GCATCTTTTACTTTCACCAGCGTTTCTGGGTGAGCAAAAACAGGAAGGCAAAATGCCGCAAAAAAGGGAA
TAAGGGCGACACGGAAATGTTGAATACTCATACTCTTCCTTTTTCAATATTATTGAAGCATTTATCAGGG
TTATTGTCTCATGAGCGGATACATATTTGAATGTATTTAGAAAAATAAACAAATAGGGGTTCCGCGCACA
TTTCCCCGAAAAGTGCCACCTGACGTCGACGGATCGGGAGATCTCCCGATCCCCTATGGTGCACTCTCAG
TACAATCTGCTCTGATGCCGCATAGTTAAGCCAGTATCTGCTCCCTGCTTGTGTGTTGGAGGTCGCTGAG
TAGTGCGCGAGCAAAATTTAAGCTACAACAAGGCAAGGCTTGACCGACAATTGCATGAAGAATCTGCTTA
GGGTTAGGCGTTTTGCGCTGCTTCGCGATGTACGGGCCAGATATACGCGTTGACATTGATTATTGACTAG
TTATTAATAGTAATCAATTACGGGGTCATTAGTTCATAGCCCATATATGGAGTTCCGCGTTACATAACTT
ACGGTAAATGGCCCGCCTGGCTGACCGCCCAACGACCCCCGCCCATTGACGTCAATAATGACGTATGTTC
CCATAGTAACGCCAATAGGGACTTTCCATTGACGTCAATGGGTGGAGTATTTACGGTAAACTGCCCACTT
GGCAGTACATCAAGTGTATCATATGCCAAGTACGCCCCCTATTGACGTCAATGACGGTAAATGGCCCGCC
TGGCATTATGCCCAGTACATGACCTTATGGGACTTTCCTACTTGGCAGTACATCTACGTATTAGTCATCG
CTATTACCATGGTGATGCGGTTTTGGCAGTACATCAATGGGCGTGGATAGCGGTTTGACTCACGGGGATT
TCCAAGTCTCCACCCCATTGACGTCAATGGGAGTTTGTTTTGGCACCAAAATCAACGGGACTTTCCAAAA
TGTCGTAACAACTCCGCCCCATTGACGCAAATGGGCGGTAGGCGTGTACGGTGGGAGGTCTATATAAGCA
GCGCGTTTTGCCTGTACTGGGTCTCTCTGGTTAGACCAGATCTGAGCCTGGGAGCTCTCTGGCTAACTAG
GGAACCCACTGCTTAAGCCTCAATAAAGCTTGCCTTGAGTGCTTCAAGTAGTGTGTGCCCGTCTGTTGTG
TGACTCTGGTAACTAGAGATCCCTCAGACCCTTTTAGTCAGTGTGGAAAATCTCTAGCAGTGGCGCCCGA
ACAGGGACTTGAAAGCGAAAGGGAAACCAGAGGAGCTCTCTCGACGCAGGACTCGGCTTGCTGAAGCGCG
CACGGCAAGAGGCGAGGGGCGGCGACTGGTGAGTACGCCAAAAATTTTGACTAGCGGAGGCTAGAAGGAG
AGAGATGGGTGCGAGAGCGTCAGTATTAAGCGGGGGAGAATTAGATCGCGATGGGAAAAAATTCGGTTAA
GGCCAGGGGGAAAGAAAAAATATAAATTAAAACATATAGTATGGGCAAGCAGGGAGCTAGAACGATTCGC
AGTTAATCCTGGCCTGTTAGAAACATCAGAAGGCTGTAGACAAATACTGGGACAGCTACAACCATCCCTT
CAGACAGGATCAGAAGAACTTAGATCATTATATAATACAGTAGCAACCCTCTATTGTGTGCATCAAAGGA
TAGAGATAAAAGACACCAAGGAAGCTTTAGACAAGATAGAGGAAGAGCAAAACAAAAGTAAGACCACCGC
ACAGCAAGCGGCCGCTGATCTTCAGACCTGGAGGAGGAGATATGAGGGACAATTGGAGAAGTGAATTATA
TAAATATAAAGTAGTAAAAATTGAACCATTAGGAGTAGCACCCACCAAGGCAAAGAGAAGAGTGGTGCAG
AGAGAAAAAAGAGCAGTGGGAATAGGAGCTTTGTTCCTTGGGTTCTTGGGAGCAGCAGGAAGCACTATGG
GCGCAGCGTCAATGACGCTGACGGTACAGGCCAGACAATTATTGTCTGGTATAGTGCAGCAGCAGAACAA
TTTGCTGAGGGCTATTGAGGCGCAACAGCATCTGTTGCAACTCACAGTCTGGGGCATCAAGCAGCTCCAG
GCAAGAATCCTGGCTGTGGAAAGATACCTAAAGGATCAACAGCTCCTGGGGATTTGGGGTTGCTCTGGAA
AACTCATTTGCACCACTGCTGTGCCTTGGAATGCTAGTTGGAGTAATAAATCTCTGGAACAGATTTGGAA
TCACACGACCTGGATGGAGTGGGACAGAGAAATTAACAATTACACAAGCTTAATACACTCCTTAATTGAA
GAATCGCAAAACCAGCAAGAAAAGAATGAACAAGAATTATTGGAATTAGATAAATGGGCAAGTTTGTGGA
ATTGGTTTAACATAACAAATTGGCTGTGGTATATAAAATTATTCATAATGATAGTAGGAGGCTTGGTAGG
TTTAAGAATAGTTTTTGCTGTACTTTCTATAGTGAATAGAGTTAGGCAGGGATATTCACCATTATCGTTT
CAGACCCACCTCCCAACCCCGAGGGGACCCGACAGGCCCGAAGGAATAGAAGAAGAAGGTGGAGAGAGAG
ACAGAGACAGATCCATTCGATTAGTGAACGGATCGGCACTGCGTGCGCCAATTCTGCAGACAAATGGCAG
TATTCATCCACAATTTTAAAAGAAAAGGGGGGATTGGGGGGTACAGTGCAGGGGAAAGAATAGTAGACAT
AATAGCAACAGACATACAAACTAAAGAATTACAAAAACAAATTACAAAAATTCAAAATTTTCGGGTTTAT
TACAGGGACAGCAGAGATCCAGTTTGGT
Features (pLannotate 1.2.2; 32 found; start..end, strand, type, name):
     20..290     +  protein_bind   tetracycline response element: contains seven copies of the tetracycline operator tetO tetracycline repressor TetR
    301..318     +  misc_feature   MCS (fragment): pUC18/19 multiple cloning site
    323..361     +  promoter       minimal CMV promoter: human cytomegalovirus (CMV) immediate early promoter
    473..1393    +  CDS            NMI (sequence partly withheld): NMI_HUMAN - Experimental evidence at protein level: Swiss-Prot protein existence level 1. Acts as a signaling pathway regulator involved in innate immune system response (PubMed:9989503, PubMed:26342464, PubMed:29038465, PubMed:29350881). In response to interleukin 2/IL2 and interferon IFN-gamma/IFNG, interacts with signal transducer and activator of transcription/STAT which activate the transcription of downstream genes involved in a multitude of signals for development and homeostasis (PubMed:9989503). Enhances the recruitment of CBP/p300 coactivators to STAT1 and STAT5, resulting in increas
   1403..1421    +  misc_feature   MCS (fragment): pBluescript multiple cloning site
   1421..2009    +  misc_feature   WPRE: woodchuck hepatitis virus posttranscriptional regulatory element
   1946..2527    +  CDS            nef (fragment): NEF_HV1H2 - Experimental evidence at protein level: Swiss-Prot protein existence level 1. Extracellular Nef protein targets CD4(+) T-lymphocytes for apoptosis by interacting with CXCR4 surface receptors. From Human immunodeficiency virus type 1 group M subtype B (isolate HXB2) (HIV-1).
   2534..2714    +  LTR            5' LTR (truncated): truncated 5' long terminal repeat (LTR) from HIV-1
   2746..2970    +  polyA_signal   bGH poly(A) signal: bovine growth hormone polyadenylation signal
   2974..2995    +  promoter       SV40 promoter (fragment): SV40 enhancer and early promoter
   3016..3444    +  rep_origin     f1 ori (sequence partly withheld): f1 bacteriophage origin of replication; arrow indicates direction of (+) strand synthesis
   3458..3787    +  promoter       SV40 promoter: SV40 enhancer and early promoter
   3835..3882    +  promoter       EM7 promoter: synthetic bacterial promoter&nbsp
   3901..4275    +  CDS            BleoR: antibiotic-binding protein; Sh ble from Streptoalloteichus hindustanus; confers resistance to bleomycin, phleomycin, and Zeocin™
   4285..4410    +  CDS            ble (fragment): BLE_KLEPN - Experimental evidence at protein level: Swiss-Prot protein existence level 1. Binding protein with a strong affinity to the bleomycin family of antibiotics. Binds to CL990; an antimitotic-antibiotic compound. From Klebsiella pneumoniae.
   4405..4526    +  polyA_signal   SV40 poly(A) signal: SV40 polyadenylation signal
   4599..4615    -  protein_bind   lac operator: The lac repressor binds to the lac operator to inhibit transcription in E. coli. This inhibition can be relieved by adding lactose or isopropyl-β-D-thiogalactopyranoside (IPTG). lac repressor encoded by lacI
   4623..4653    -  promoter       lac promoter: promoter for the E. coli lac operon
   4668..4689    -  protein_bind   CAP binding site: CAP binding activates transcription in the presence of cAMP. E. coli catabolite activator protein
   4702..4794    -  CDS            lacI (fragment): lac repressor; lacI; The lac repressor binds to the lac operator to inhibit transcription in E. coli. This inhibition can be relieved by adding lactose or isopropyl-β-D-thiogalactopyranoside (IPTG).
   4977..5565    -  rep_origin     ori: high-copy-number ColE1/pMB1/pBR322/pUC origin of replication
   5736..6596    -  CDS            AmpR: β-lactamase; bla; confers resistance to ampicillin, carbenicillin, and related antibiotics
   6597..6701    -  promoter       AmpR promoter: bla
   6760..6812    -  misc_feature   bom (fragment): basis of mobility region from pBR322
   6967..7346    +  enhancer       CMV enhancer: human cytomegalovirus immediate early enhancer
   7347..7546    +  promoter       CMV promoter: human cytomegalovirus (CMV) immediate early promoter
   7564..7744    +  LTR            5' LTR (truncated): truncated 5' long terminal repeat (LTR) from HIV-1
   7791..7916    +  misc_feature   HIV-1 Ψ: packaging signal of human immunodeficiency virus type 1
   7900..8263    +  CDS            HIV-1 gag (fragment): gag protein from human immunodeficiency virus 1; gag
   8409..8642    +  misc_feature   RRE: The Rev response element (RRE) of HIV-1 allows for Rev-dependent mRNA export from the nucleus to the cytoplasm.
   9019..9119    +  CDS            Rev (fragment): human immunodeficiency virus 1 (HIV-1) Rev protein; rev; enhances nuclear export of unspliced and incompletely spliced viral mRNAs
   9169..9286    +  misc_feature   cPPT/CTS: central polypurine tract and central termination sequence of HIV-1
