[The description below was written by a language model from this plasmid's Addgene catalogue record and pLannotate feature annotations shown in this document.]
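Description:
pFUW-TetO-NMI is a lentiviral transfer plasmid built on the pFUW-TetO backbone for doxycycline-inducible expression of human NMI (N-myc and STAT interactor) in mammalian cells. It is maintained in E. coli through a high-copy ColE1/pUC-type origin and an ampicillin resistance gene. The backbone also carries an f1 origin and, outside the viral genome, an SV40/EM7-driven bleomycin/Zeocin resistance cassette with an SV40 polyadenylation signal.

The viral genome is transcribed in packaging cells from a CMV enhancer/promoter fused to a truncated HIV-1 5' LTR. This is followed by the Ψ packaging signal with a gag fragment, the Rev response element for Rev-dependent nuclear export of the genomic RNA, and the cPPT/CTS, which aids nuclear import of the reverse-transcribed genome. The payload lies downstream: a tetracycline response element with seven tetO copies joined to a minimal CMV promoter, which is presumably what the catalogue's "CMV" promoter entry refers to. This drives the roughly 0.9 kb NMI coding sequence, cloned between XbaI and BstBI sites. No epitope tag or reporter is annotated. A WPRE follows the insert to enhance transcript stability and expression, and the cassette ends in a second truncated LTR with a bGH polyadenylation signal beyond it.

No tetracycline transactivator is annotated on this plasmid, so induction requires one, such as rtTA, to be supplied separately, and the integrated provirus carries no mammalian selection marker. NMI is a signalling regulator of innate immune responses that interacts with STAT proteins. The associated publication concerns reprogramming of human somatic cells into cross-presenting dendritic cells, which suggests use in inducible factor expression in that context.
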