Addgene plasmid #178446: pFUW-TetO-NMI
Purpose: doxycycline-inducible expression of Human NMI in mammalian cells
Depositing lab: Filipe Pereira. Depositing organization: Center for Neuroscience and Cell Biology, University of Coimbra. Publication: Single-cell transcriptional profiling informs efficient reprogramming of human somatic cells to cross-presenting dendritic cells. Rosa FF, Pires CF, Kurochkin I, Halitzki E, Zahan T, Arh N, Zimmermannova O, Ferreira AG, Li H, Karlsson S, Scheding S, Pereira CF. Sci Immunol. 2022 Mar 4;7(69):eabg5539. doi: 10.1126/sciimmunol.abg5539. Epub 2022 Mar 4. PubMed 35245086.
Backbone
  Vector backbone: pFUW-TetO
  Vector type: Mammalian Expression, Lentiviral
Growth in bacteria
  Bacterial resistance: Ampicillin, 100 μg/mL
  Growth temperature: 37°C
  Growth strain: NEB Stable
  Copy number: High Copy
Gene/Insert
  Gene/Insert name: NMI (alt name: N-myc and STAT interactor)
  Species: H. sapiens (human)
  Insert size (bp): 924
  GenBank ID: BC021987
  Entrez Gene: NMI
  Promoter: CMV
  Cloning method: Restriction Enzyme; 5′ cloning site XbaI (unknown if destroyed); 3′ cloning site BstBI (unknown if destroyed)
  Sequencing primers: 5′ TCCACGCTGTTTTGACCTCC
Terms and licenses: Academic/Nonprofit Terms; Industry Terms: Not Available to Industry
How to cite: pFUW-TetO-NMI was a gift from Filipe Pereira (Addgene plasmid # 178446 ; http://n2t.net/addgene:178446 ; RRID:Addgene_178446)
